>Addgene plasmid #187588 | pcDNA5-FRT/TO-3*Flag-APEX2 C-term 3NLS | addgene full sequence | sequence record 367965 | Addgene NGS Result
GACGGATCGGGAGATCTCCCGATCCCCTATGGTGCACTCTCAGTACAATCTGCTCTGATGCCGCATAGTT
AAGCCAGTATCTGCTCCCTGCTTGTGTGTTGGAGGTCGCTGAGTAGTGCGCGAGCAAAATTTAAGCTACA
ACAAGGCAAGGCTTGACCGACAATTGCATGAAGAATCTGCTTAGGGTTAGGCGTTTTGCGCTGCTTCGCG
ATGTACGGGCCAGATATACGCGTTGACATTGATTATTGACTAGTTATTAATAGTAATCAATTACGGGGTC
ATTAGTTCATAGCCCATATATGGAGTTCCGCGTTACATAACTTACGGTAAATGGCCCGCCTGGCTGACCG
CCCAACGACCCCCGCCCATTGACGTCAATAATGACGTATGTTCCCATAGTAACGCCAATAGGGACTTTCC
ATTGACGTCAATGGGTGGAGTATTTACGGTAAACTGCCCACTTGGCAGTACATCAAGTGTATCATATGCC
AAGTACGCCCCCTATTGACGTCAATGACGGTAAATGGCCCGCCTGGCATTATGCCCAGTACATGACCTTA
TGGGACTTTCCTACTTGGCAGTACATCTACGTATTAGTCATCGCTATTACCATGGTGATGCGGTTTTGGC
AGTACATCAATGGGCGTGGATAGCGGTTTGACTCACGGGGATTTCCAAGTCTCCACCCCATTGACGTCAA
TGGGAGTTTGTTTTGGCACCAAAATCAACGGGACTTTCCAAAATGTCGTAACAACTCCGCCCCATTGACG
CAAATGGGCGGTAGGCGTGTACGGTGGGAGGTCTATATAAGCAGAGCTCTCCCTATCAGTGATAGAGATC
TCCCTATCAGTGATAGAGATCGTCGACGAGCTCGTTTAGTGAACCGTCAGATCGCCTGGAGACGCCATCC
ACGCTGTTTTGACCTCCATAGAAGACACCGGGACCGATCCAGCCTCCGGACTCTAGCGTTTAAACTTAAG
CTTCCACCATGGACTACAAAGACCATGACGGTGATACATATGATCATGACATCGATTACAAGGATGACGA
TGACAAGGGAAAGTCTTACCCAACTGTGAGTGCTGATTACCAGGACGCCGTTGAGAAGGCGAAGAAGAAG
CTCAGAGGCTTCATCGCTGAGAAGAGATGCGCTCCTCTAATGCTCCGTTTGGCATTCCACTCTGCTGGAA
CCTTTGACAAGGGCACGAAGACCGGTGGACCCTTCGGAACCATCAAGCACCCTGCCGAACTGGCTCACAG
CGCTAACAACGGTCTTGACATCGCTGTTAGGCTTTTGGAGCCACTCAAGGCGGAGTTCCCTATTTTGAGC
TACGCCGATTTCTACCAGTTGGCTGGCGTTGTTGCCGTTGAGGTCACGGGTGGACCTAAGGTTCCATTCC
ACCCTGGAAGAGAGGACAAGCCTGAGCCACCACCAGAGGGTCGCTTGCCTGATCCCACTAAGGGTTCTGA
CCATTTGAGAGATGTGTTTGGCAAAGCTATGGGGCTTACTGACCAAGATATCGTTGCTCTATCTGGGGGT
CACACTATTGGAGCTGCACACAAGGAGCGTTCTGGATTTGAGGGTCCCTGGACCTCTAATCCTCTTATTT
TCGACAACTCATACTTCACGGAGTTGTTGAGTGGTGAGAAGGAAGGTCTCCTTCAGCTACCTTCTGACAA
GGCTCTTTTGTCTGACCCTGTATTCCGCCCTCTCGTTGATAAATATGCAGCGGACGAAGATGCCTTCTTT
GCTGATTACGCTGAGGCTCACCAAAAGCTTTCCGAGCTTGGGTTTGCTGATGCCGAATTCAGCAGGGCCG
ACCCCAAGAAGAAGAGGAAGGTGGACCCCAAGAAGAAGAGGAAGGTGGACCCCAAGAAGAAGAGGAAGGT
GGCCCTCGAGTGACTAGAGGGCCCGTTTAAACCCGCTGATCAGCCTCGACTGTGCCTTCTAGTTGCCAGC
CATCTGTTGTTTGCCCCTCCCCCGTGCCTTCCTTGACCCTGGAAGGTGCCACTCCCACTGTCCTTTCCTA
ATAAAATGAGGAAATTGCATCGCATTGTCTGAGTAGGTGTCATTCTATTCTGGGGGGTGGGGTGGGGCAG
GACAGCAAGGGGGAGGATTGGGAAGACAATAGCAGGCATGCTGGGGATGCGGTGGGCTCTATGGCTTCTG
AGGCGGAAAGAACCAGCTGGGGCTCTAGGGGGTATCCCC
[124 nt withheld, positions 2210-2333]
C
[91 nt withheld, positions 2335-2425]
AGGGTGATGGTTCACGTACCTAGAAGTTCCTATTCCGAAGTTCCTATTCTCTAGAAAGTATAGGAACTTC
CTTGGCCAAAAAGCCTGAACTCACCGCGACGTCTGTCGAGAAGTTTCTGATCGAAAAGTTCGACAGCGTC
TCCGACCTGATGCAGCTCTCGGAGGGCGAAGAATCTCGTGCTTTCAGCTTCGATGTAGGAGGGCGTGGAT
ATGTCCTGCGGGTAAATAGCTGCGCCGATGGTTTCTACAAAGATCGTTATGTTTATCGGCACTTTGCATC
GGCCGCGCTCCCGATTCCGGAAGTGCTTGACATTGGGGAGTTCAGCGAGAGCCTGACCTATTGCATCTCC
CGCCGTGCACAGGGTGTCACGTTGCAAGACCTGCCTGAAACCGAACTGCCCGCTGTTCTGCAGCCGGTCG
CGGAGGCCATGGATGCGATCGCTGCGGCCGATCTTAGCCAGACGAGCGGGTTCGGCCCATTCGGACCGCA
AGGAATCGGTCAATACACTACATGGCGTGATTTCATATGCGCGATTGCTGATCCCCATGTGTATCACTGG
CAAACTGTGATGGACGACACCGTCAGTGCGTCCGTCGCGCAGGCTCTCGATGAGCTGATGCTTTGGGCCG
AGGACTGCCCCGAAGTCCGGCACCTCGTGCACGCGGATTTCGGCTCCAACAATGTCCTGACGGACAATGG
CCGCATAACAGCGGTCATTGACTGGAGCGAGGCGATGTTCGGGGATTCCCAATACGAGGTCGCCAACATC
TTCTTCTGGAGGCCGTGGTTGGCTTGTATGGAGCAGCAGACGCGCTACTTCGAGCGGAGGCATCCGGAGC
TTGCAGGATCGCCGCGGCTCCGGGCGTATATGCTCCGCATTGGTCTTGACCAACTCTATCAGAGCTTGGT
TGACGGCAATTTCGATGATGCAGCTTGGGCGCAGGGTCGATGCGACGCAATCGTCCGATCCGGAGCCGGG
ACTGTCGGGCGTACACAAATCGCCCGCAGAAGCGCGGCCGTCTGGACCGATGGCTGTGTAGAAGTACTCG
CCGATAGTGGAAACCGACGCCCCAGCACTCGTCCGAGGGCAAAGGAATAGCACGTACTACGAGATTTCGA
TTCCACCGCCGCCTTCTATGAAAGGTTGGGCTTCGGAATCGTTTTCCGGGACGCCGGCTGGATGATCCTC
CAGCGCGGGGATCTCATGCTGGAGTTCTTCGCCCACCCCAACTTGTTTATTGCAGCTTATAATGGTTACA
AATAAAGCAATAGCATCACAAATTTCACAAATAAAGCATTTTTTTCACTGCATTCTAGTTGTGGTTTGTC
CAAACTCATCAATGTATCTTATCATGTCTGTATACCGTCGACCTCTAGCTAGAGCTTGGCGTAATCATGG
TCATAGCTGTTTCCTGTGTGAAATTGTTATCCGCTCACAATTCCACACAACATACGAGCCGGAAGCATAA
AGTGTAAAGCCTGGGGTGCCTAATGAGTGAGCTAACTCACATTAATTGCGTTGCGCTCACTGCCCGCTTT
CCAGTCGGGAAACCTGTCGTGCCAGCTGCATTAATGAATCGGCCAACGCGCGGGGAGAGGCGGTTTGCGT
ATTGGGCGCTCTTCCGCTTCCTCGCTCACTGACTCGCTGCGCTCGGTCGTTCGGCTGCGGCGAGCGGTAT
CAGCTCACTCAAAGGCGGTAATACGGTTATCCACAGAATCAGGGGATAACGCAGGAAAGAACATGTGAGC
AAAAGGCCAGCAAAAGGCCAGGAACCGTAAAAAGGCCGCGTTGCTGGCGTTTTTCCATAGGCTCCGCCCC
CCTGACGAGCATCACAAAAATCGACGCTCAAGTCAGAGGTGGCGAAACCCGACAGGACTATAAAGATACC
AGGCGTTTCCCCCTGGAAGCTCCCTCGTGCGCTCTCCTGTTCCGACCCTGCCGCTTACCGGATACCTGTC
CGCCTTTCTCCCTTCGGGAAGCGTGGCGCTTTCTCATAGCTCACGCTGTAGGTATCTCAGTTCGGTGTAG
GTCGTTCGCTCCAAGCTGGGCTGTGTGCACGAACCCCCCGTTCAGCCCGACCGCTGCGCCTTATCCGGTA
ACTATCGTCTTGAGTCCAACCCGGTAAGACACGACTTATCGCCACTGGCAGCAGCCACTGGTAACAGGAT
TAGCAGAGCGAGGTATGTAGGCGGTGCTACAGAGTTCTTGAAGTGGTGGCCTAACTACGGCTACACTAGA
AGAACAGTATTTGGTATCTGCGCTCTGCTGAAGCCAGTTACCTTCGGAAAAAGAGTTGGTAGCTCTTGAT
CCGGCAAACAAACCACCGCTGGTAGCGGTGGTTTTTTTGTTTGCAAGCAGCAGATTACGCGCAGAAAAAA
AGGATCTCAAGAAGATCCTTTGATCTTTTCTACGGGGTCTGACGCTCAGTGGAACGAAAACTCACGTTAA
GGGATTTTGGTCATGAGATTATCAAAAAGGATCTTCACCTAGATCCTTTTAAATTAAAAATGAAGTTTTA
AATCAATCTAAAGTATATATGAGTAAACTTGGTCTGACAGTTACCAATGCTTAATCAGTGAGGCACCTAT
CTCAGCGATCTGTCTATTTCGTTCATCCATAGTTGCCTGACTCCCCGTCGTGTAGATAACTACGATACGG
GAGGGCTTACCATCTGGCCCCAGTGCTGCAATGATACCGCGAGACCCACGCTCACCGGCTCCAGATTTAT
CAGCAATAAACCAGCCAGCCGGAAGGGCCGAGCGCAGAAGTGGTCCTGCAACTTTATCCGCCTCCATCCA
GTCTATTAATTGTTGCCGGGAAGCTAGAGTAAGTAGTTCGCCAGTTAATAGTTTGCGCAACGTTGTTGCC
ATTGCTACAGGCATCGTGGTGTCACGCTCGTCGTTTGGTATGGCTTCATTCAGCTCCGGTTCCCAACGAT
CAAGGCGAGTTACATGATCCCCCATGTTGTGCAAAAAAGCGGTTAGCTCCTTCGGTCCTCCGATCGTTGT
CAGAAGTAAGTTGGCCGCAGTGTTATCACTCATGGTTATGGCAGCACTGCATAATTCTCTTACTGTCATG
CCATCCGTAAGATGCTTTTCTGTGACTGGTGAGTACTCAACCAAGTCATTCTGAGAATAGTGTATGCGGC
GACCGAGTTGCTCTTGCCCGGCGTCAATACGGGATAATACCGCGCCACATAGCAGAACTTTAAAAGTGCT
CATCATTGGAAAACGTTCTTCGGGGCGAAAACTCTCAAGGATCTTACCGCTGTTGAGATCCAGTTCGATG
TAACCCACTCGTGCACCCAACTGATCTTCAGCATCTTTTACTTTCACCAGCGTTTCTGGGTGAGCAAAAA
CAGGAAGGCAAAATGCCGCAAAAAAGGGAATAAGGGCGACACGGAAATGTTGAATACTCATACTCTTCCT
TTTTCAATATTATTGAAGCATTTATCAGGGTTATTGTCTCATGAGCGGATACATATTTGAATGTATTTAG
AAAAATAAACAAATAGGGGTTCCGCGCACATTTCCCCGAAAAGTGCCACCTGACGTC
Features (pLannotate 1.2.2; 22 found; start..end, strand, type, name):
     28..80      -  misc_feature   bom (fragment): basis of mobility region from pBR322
    235..614     +  enhancer       CMV enhancer: human cytomegalovirus immediate early enhancer
    615..818     +  promoter       CMV promoter: human cytomegalovirus (CMV) immediate early promoter
    820..839     +  promoter       PLtetO-1 promoter (fragment): modified phage lambda PL promoter with tet operator sites (Lutz and Bujard, 1997)
    841..860     +  promoter       PLtetO-1 promoter (fragment): modified phage lambda PL promoter with tet operator sites (Lutz and Bujard, 1997)
    868..901     +  promoter       TRE3GV promoter (fragment): 3rd-generation Tet-responsive promoter that can be activated by binding of Tet-On® 3G, optimized for retroviral and lentiviral vectors
   1034..1057    +  CDS            FLAG: FLAG® epitope tag, followed by an enterokinase cleavage site
   1057..1804    +  CDS            APEX2 (fragment): soybean ascorbate peroxidase, engineered to serve as a monomeric tag for electron microscopy and live-cell proteomics (Lam et al., 2015) more active than the original APEX due to the A134P mutation
   1940..2164    +  polyA_signal   bGH poly(A) signal: bovine growth hormone polyadenylation signal
   2168..2189    +  promoter       SV40 promoter (fragment): SV40 enhancer and early promoter
   2210..2443    +  rep_origin     f1 ori (fragment) (sequence partly withheld): f1 bacteriophage origin of replication; arrow indicates direction of (+) strand synthesis
   2448..2495    +  protein_bind   FRT: FLP-mediated recombination occurs in the 8-bp core sequence TCTAGAAA (Turan and Bode, 2011). FLP recombinase from the Saccharomyces cerevisiae 2μ plasmid
   2503..3525    +  CDS            HygR: hygromycin B phosphotransferase confers resistance to hygromycin
   3535..3660    +  CDS            ble (fragment): BLE_KLEPN - Experimental evidence at protein level: Swiss-Prot protein existence level 1. Binding protein with a strong affinity to the bleomycin family of antibiotics. Binds to CL990; an antimitotic-antibiotic compound. From Klebsiella pneumoniae.
   3655..3776    +  polyA_signal   SV40 poly(A) signal: SV40 polyadenylation signal
   3849..3865    -  protein_bind   lac operator: The lac repressor binds to the lac operator to inhibit transcription in E. coli. This inhibition can be relieved by adding lactose or isopropyl-β-D-thiogalactopyranoside (IPTG). lac repressor encoded by lacI
   3873..3903    -  promoter       lac promoter: promoter for the E. coli lac operon
   3918..3939    -  protein_bind   CAP binding site: CAP binding activates transcription in the presence of cAMP. E. coli catabolite activator protein
   3952..4044    -  CDS            lacI (fragment): lac repressor; lacI; The lac repressor binds to the lac operator to inhibit transcription in E. coli. This inhibition can be relieved by adding lactose or isopropyl-β-D-thiogalactopyranoside (IPTG).
   4227..4815    -  rep_origin     ori: high-copy-number ColE1/pMB1/pBR322/pUC origin of replication
   4986..5846    -  CDS            AmpR: β-lactamase; bla; confers resistance to ampicillin, carbenicillin, and related antibiotics
   5847..5951    -  promoter       AmpR promoter: bla
