[The description below was written by a language model from this plasmid's Addgene catalogue record and pLannotate feature annotations shown in this document.]
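Description:
pcDNA5-FRT/TO-3*Flag-APEX2 C-term 3NLS is a mammalian expression plasmid of about 6 kb built on the pcDNA5/FRT/TO backbone. It is maintained in E. coli as a high-copy plasmid through a ColE1/pUC-type origin and selected with ampicillin via the AmpR (β-lactamase) cassette; a partial f1 ori is also annotated. The expression unit is driven by the CMV immediate-early enhancer and promoter. This is followed directly by two short tet operator-like elements, which the automated annotation labels as PLtetO-1 and TRE fragments. In this backbone such operators allow Tet repressor to hold transcription off until tetracycline or doxycycline is added. Transcripts end at the bGH polyadenylation signal.

The payload is a fusion of a FLAG epitope, the engineered soybean ascorbate peroxidase APEX2, and three copies of the SV40 nuclear localization signal. The feature table shows one FLAG unit immediately upstream of APEX2, although the name indicates three. It does not annotate the NLS repeats, which presumably lie in the unannotated stretch between APEX2 and the bGH signal, as "C-term 3NLS" suggests. The catalogue field instead lists the tag as C-terminal on the insert, so the record is not fully consistent on orientation.

Downstream, an FRT site sits just ahead of a HygR coding sequence with an SV40 poly(A) signal. With this arrangement, Flp-mediated integration into a genomic FRT locus in a suitable host cell line places the hygromycin gene under a resident promoter, allowing selection of isogenic, single-copy stable lines. The stated purpose is to express a nuclear-targeted FLAG-APEX2 protein in mammalian cells. The associated study mapped transcripts linked to nuclear domains, so the construct fits use in APEX2 proximity labelling, plausibly as a general nuclear reference, though the record does not state that role.
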