Addgene plasmid #187588: pcDNA5-FRT/TO-3*Flag-APEX2 C-term 3NLS
Purpose: Express FLAG epitope and APEX2-tagged 3xNLS fusion protein in mammalian cells
Depositing lab: Benjamin Blencowe. Depositing organization: University of Toronto. Publication: Systematic mapping of nuclear domain-associated transcripts reveals speckles and lamina as hubs of functionally distinct retained introns. Barutcu AR, Wu M, Braunschweig U, Dyakov BJA, Luo Z, Turner KM, Durbic T, Lin ZY, Weatheritt RJ, Maass PG, Gingras AC, Blencowe BJ. Mol Cell. 2022 Mar 3;82(5):1035-1052.e9. doi: 10.1016/j.molcel.2021.12.010. Epub 2022 Feb 18. PubMed 35182477.
Backbone
  Vector backbone: pCDNA5/FRT/TO
  Backbone manufacturer: Thermofisher
  Vector type: Mammalian Expression
Growth in bacteria
  Bacterial resistance: Ampicillin, 100 μg/mL
  Growth temperature: 37°C
  Growth strain: DH5alpha
  Copy number: High Copy
Gene/Insert
  Gene/Insert name: NLS
  Species: SV40
  Promoter: CMV
  Tag / fusion protein: APEX2-FLAG (C terminal on insert)
  Cloning method: Gibson Cloning
  Sequencing primers: 5′ CMV; 3′ BGHR
Resource information
  A portion of this plasmid was derived from a plasmid made by: The cDNA Gateway entry clone for this plasmid was provided by Dr. Anne-Claude Gingras' laboratory at Lunenfeld-Tanenbaum Research Institute.
Terms and licenses: Academic/Nonprofit Terms; Industry Terms: Not Available to Industry
How to cite: pcDNA5-FRT/TO-3*Flag-APEX2 C-term 3NLS was a gift from Benjamin Blencowe (Addgene plasmid # 187588 ; http://n2t.net/addgene:187588 ; RRID:Addgene_187588)
